Addgene plasmid #205066: MTF1
Purpose: MTF1 protein expression
Depositing lab: Smita Patel. Depositing organization: Rutgers, The State University of New Jersey. Publication: Fluorescence mapping of the open complex of yeast mitochondrial RNA polymerase. Tang GQ, Paratkar S, Patel SS. J Biol Chem. 2009 Feb 27;284(9):5514-22. doi: 10.1074/jbc.M807880200. Epub 2008 Dec 30. PubMed 19116203.
Backbone
  Vector backbone: pBR322
  Vector type: Bacterial Expression
Growth in bacteria
  Bacterial resistance: Ampicillin, 100 μg/mL
  Growth temperature: 37°C
  Growth strain: DH5alpha
  Copy number: Low Copy
Gene/Insert
  Gene/Insert name: MTF1
  Species: S. cerevisiae (budding yeast)
  Mutation: WT
  Entrez Gene: MTF1 (a.k.a. YMR228W)
  Cloning method: Unknown
Terms and licenses: Academic/Nonprofit Terms; Industry Terms: Not Available to Industry
How to cite: MTF1 was a gift from Smita Patel (Addgene plasmid # 205066 ; http://n2t.net/addgene:205066 ; RRID:Addgene_205066)
