[The description below was written by a language model from this plasmid's Addgene catalogue record and pLannotate feature annotations shown in this document.]
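Description:
MTF1 is a bacterial expression plasmid of about 5.3 kb, catalogued as built on a pBR322 backbone, for producing the wild-type Saccharomyces cerevisiae mitochondrial transcription factor Mtf1 (YMR228W) in E. coli. It replicates from a ColE1/pMB1-type origin and retains the pBR322 bom mobilisation region. Only a short fragment of the rop gene is annotated, although the catalogue lists the plasmid as low copy. Selection is by ampicillin through the bla (AmpR) gene and its own promoter.

The expression cassette is driven by the hybrid trp/lac trc promoter followed by a lac operator. The plasmid also carries lacI under the lacIq promoter, so the repressor is supplied in cis and transcription is held off until it is relieved with IPTG or lactose. Downstream of the operator lie an rrnG antiterminator, which helps transcription read through, and a short synthetic minicistron with a ribosome binding site, which improves translation initiation of the following open reading frame. A small fragment annotated as part of a composite capTEV tag sits just upstream of the MTF1 coding sequence. This suggests a short N-terminal tag, possibly a histidine tag, but the record does not state this explicitly. The cassette ends with the rrnB 5S region and the T1 and T2 terminators.

Mtf1 confers promoter-specific recognition on the core yeast mitochondrial RNA polymerase. The stated purpose is MTF1 protein expression, and the associated work on the mitochondrial RNA polymerase open complex is consistent with making recombinant protein for in vitro transcription studies. The cloning method is not recorded.
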