Features (pLannotate 1.2.2; 18 found; start..end, strand, type, name):
    733..873     -  misc_feature   bom: basis of mobility region from pBR322
    975..1015    -  CDS            rop (fragment): Rop protein, which maintains plasmids at low copy number; rop
   1059..1136    +  promoter       lacIq promoter: lacI (mutant); In the lacIq allele, a single base change in the promoter boosts expression of the lacI gene about 10-fold.
   1137..2219    +  CDS            lacI: lac repressor; lacI; The lac repressor binds to the lac operator to inhibit transcription in E. coli. This inhibition can be relieved by adding lactose or isopropyl-β-D-thiogalactopyranoside (IPTG).
   2261..2278    +  promoter       tet promoter (fragment): E. coli promoter for tetracycline efflux protein gene
   2274..2375    -  CDS            yciV (fragment): RNAAM_ECOLI - Also known as trpH From Escherichia coli (strain K12).
   2451..2480    +  promoter       trc promoter: strong E. coli promoter; hybrid between the trp and lac UV5 promoters
   2488..2504    +  protein_bind   lac operator: The lac repressor binds to the lac operator to inhibit transcription in E. coli. This inhibition can be relieved by adding lactose or isopropyl-β-D-thiogalactopyranoside (IPTG). lac repressor encoded by lacI
   2521..2590    +  misc_feature   rrnG antiterminator: antiterminator from the E. coli rrnG leader region (Berg et al., 1989)
   2641..2667    +  CDS            minicistron: synthetic cistron containing a ribosome binding site (Shine-Dalgarno sequence), for enhancing the bacterial expression of a downstream cistron (Schoner, 1997) This first cistron should terminate 3 bp upstream of the ATG for the second cistron.
   2683..2703    +  CDS            capTEV™ (fragment): composite tag for in vivo biotinylation, TEV protease cleavage, and 6xHis tagging
   2713..3732    +  CDS            MTF1: MTF1_YEAST - Experimental evidence at protein level: Swiss-Prot protein existence level 1. Mitochondrial transcription factor that confers selective promoter recognition on the core subunit of the yeast mitochondrial RNA polymerase. Interacts with DNA in a non-specific manner. From Saccharomyces cerevisiae (strain ATCC 204508 / S288c) (Baker's yeast).
   3825..3940    +  ncRNA          5S rRNA: Accession: RF00001 - 5S ribosomal RNA
   3944..4030    +  terminator     rrnB T1 terminator: Escherichia coli rrnB; transcription terminator T1 from the E. coli rrnB gene
   4122..4149    +  terminator     rrnB T2 terminator: transcription terminator T2 from the E. coli rrnB gene
   4168..4259    +  promoter       AmpR promoter: bla
   4260..5120    +  CDS            AmpR: β-lactamase; bla; confers resistance to ampicillin, carbenicillin, and related antibiotics
   5291..547     +  rep_origin     ori (across the origin): high-copy-number ColE1/pMB1/pBR322/pUC origin of replication
>Addgene plasmid #205066 | MTF1 | addgene full sequence | sequence record 405679 | Addgene NGS Result
AAAAAAACCACCGCTACCAGCGGTGGTTTGTTTGCCGGATCAAGAGCTACCAACTCTTTTTCCGAAGGTA
ACTGGCTTCAGCAGAGCGCAGATACCAAATACTGTCCTTCTAGTGTAGCCGTAGTTAGGCCACCACTTCA
AGAACTCTGTAGCACCGCCTACATACCTCGCTCTGCTAATCCTGTTACCAGTGGCTGCTGCCAGTGGCGA
TAAGTCGTGTCTTACCGGGTTGGACTCAAGACGATAGTTACCGGATAAGGCGCAGCGGTCGGGCTGAACG
GGGGGTTCGTGCACACAGCCCAGCTTGGAGCGAACGACCTACACCGAACTGAGATACCTACAGCGTGAGC
TATGAGAAAGCGCCACGCTTCCCGAAGGGAGAAAGGCGGACAGGTATCCGGTAAGCGGCAGGGTCGGAAC
AGGAGAGCGCACGAGGGAGCTTCCAGGGGGAAACGCCTGGTATCTTTATAGTCCTGTCGGGTTTCGCCAC
CTCTGACTTGAGCGTCGATTTTTGTGATGCTCGTCAGGGGGGCGGAGCCTATGGAAAAACGCCAGCAACG
CGGCCTTTTTACGGTTCCTGGCCTTTTGCTGGCCTTTTGCTCACATGTTCTTTCCTGCGTTATCCCCTGA
TTCTGTGGATAACCGTATTACCGCCTTTGAGTGAGCTGATACCGCTCGCCGCAGCCGAACGACCGAGCGC
AGCGAGTCAGTGAGCGAGGAAGCGGAAGAGCGCCTGATGCGGTATTTTCTCCTTACGCATCTGTGCGGTA
TTTCACACCGCATATGGTGCACTCTCAGTACAATCTGCTCTGATGCCGCATAGTTAAGCCAGTATACACT
CCGCTATCGCTACGTGACTGGGTCATGGCTGCGCCCCGACACCCGCCAACACCCGCTGACGCGCCCTGAC
GGGCTTGTCTGCTCCCGGCATCCGCTTACAGACAAGCTGTGACCGTCTCCGGGAGCTGCATGTGTCAGAG
GTTTTCACCGTCATCACCGAAACGCGCGAGGCAGCAGATCAATTCGCGCGCGAAGGCGAAGCGGCATGCA
TTTACGTTGACACCATCGAATGGTGCAAAACCTTTCGCGGTATGGCATGATAGCGCCCGGAAGAGAGTCA
ATTCAGGGTGGTGAATGTGAAACCAGTAACGTTATACGATGTCGCAGAGTATGCCGGTGTCTCTTATCAG
ACCGTTTCCCGCGTGGTGAACCAGGCCAGCCACGTTTCTGCGAAAACGCGGGAAAAAGTGGAAGCGGCGA
TGGCGGAGCTGAATTACATTCCCAACCGCGTGGCACAACAACTGGCGGGCAAACAGTCGTTGCTGATTGG
CGTTGCCACCTCCAGTCTGGCCCTGCACGCGCCGTCGCAAATTGTCGCGGCGATTAAATCTCGCGCCGAT
CAACTGGGTGCCAGCGTGGTGGTGTCGATGGTAGAACGAAGCGGCGTCGAAGCCTGTAAAGCGGCGGTGC
ACAATCTTCTCGCGCAACGCGTCAGTGGGCTGATCATTAACTATCCGCTGGATGACCAGGATGCCATTGC
TGTGGAAGCTGCCTGCACTAATGTTCCGGCGTTATTTCTTGATGTCTCTGACCAGACACCCATCAACAGT
ATTATTTTCTCCCATGAAGACGGTACGCGACTGGGCGTGGAGCATCTGGTCGCATTGGGTCACCAGCAAA
TCGCGCTGTTAGCGGGCCCATTAAGTTCTGTCTCGGCGCGTCTGCGTCTGGCTGGCTGGCATAAATATCT
CACTCGCAATCAAATTCAGCCGATAGCGGAACGGGAAGGCGACTGGAGTGCCATGTCCGGTTTTCAACAA
ACCATGCAAATGCTGAATGAGGGCATCGTTCCCACTGCGATGCTGGTTGCCAACGATCAGATGGCGCTGG
GCGCAATGCGCGCCATTACCGAGTCCGGGCTGCGCGTTGGTGCGGATATCTCGGTAGTGGGATACGACGA
TACCGAAGACAGCTCATGTTATATCCCGCCGTTAACCACCATCAAACAGGATTTTCGCCTGCTGGGGCAA
ACCAGCGTGGACCGCTTGCTGCAACTCTCTCAGGGCCAGGCGGTGAAGGGCAATCAGCTGTTGCCCGTCT
CACTGGTGAAAAGAAAAACCACCCTGGCGCCCAATACGCAAACCGCCTCTCCCCGCGCGTTGGCCGATTC
ATTAATGCAGCTGGCACGACAGGTTTCCCGACTGGAAAGCGGGCAGTGAGCGCAACGCAATTAATGTAAG
TTAGCGCGAATTGATCTGGTTTGACAGCTTATCATCGACTGCACGGTGCACCAATGCTTCTGGCGTCAGG
CAGCCATCGGAAGCTGTGGTATGGCTGTGCAGGTCGTAAATCACTGCATAATTCGTGTCGCTCAAGGCGC
ACTCCCGTTCTGGATAATGTTTTTTGCGCCGACATCATAACGGTTCTGGCAAATATTCTGAAATGAGCTG
TTGACAATTAATCATCCGGCTCGTATAATGTGTGGAATTGTGAGCGGATAACAATTTCACACAGGAAACA
GCGCCGCTGAGAAAAAGCGAAGCGGCACTGCTCTTTAACAATTTATCAGACAATCTGTGTGGGCACTCGA
CCGGAATTATCGATTAACTTTATTATTAAAAATTAAAGAGGTATATATTAATGTATCGATTAAATAAGGA
GGAATAAACCATGGGGGGTTCTCATCATCATCATCATCATGGTATGGCTAGCTCTGTTCCAATCCCTGGT
ATTAAAGATATCTCCAAACTTAAGTTCTTTTATGGTTTCAAATATTTATGGAATCCAACAGTATACAATA
AAATCTTTGATAAGCTGGATTTAACTAAAACGTATAAACATCCAGAAGAATTGAAAGTACTTGACCTCTA
CCCTGGCGTTGGTATACAATCAGCTATTTTTTATAATAAATATTGCCCCCGCCAATATTCTTTACTGGAA
AAACGCTCAAGTCTCTACAAGTTTCTGAATGCAAAATTCGAAGGGTCTCCATTGCAAATTCTAAAAAGAG
ATCCATATGACTGGTCAACCTACTCGAATCTAATTGACGAAGAGCGAATATTTGTTCCTGAAGTTCAATC
CTCAGATCATATTAATGATAAATTTCTAACCGTTGCTAATGTGACGGGGGAGGGTTCTGAAGGTCTTATA
ATGCAGTGGCTGTCCTGTATTGGAAACAAGAACTGGTTGTATAGGTTTGGTAAAGTAAAGATGTTATTAT
GGATGCCAAGCACAACAGCTAGAAAACTTCTAGCTAGGCCAGGCATGCATTCTAGATCCAAATGTTCAGT
AGTAAGGGAGGCATTTACAGATACTAAACTCATTGCCATATCAGACGCAAATGAATTGAAGGGATTTGAT
AGTCAATGCATAGAAGAATGGGATCCCATTTTATTTAGTGCTGCGGAAATATGGCCTACAAAGGGAAAGC
CAATTGCGTTAGTAGAAATGGACCCAATTGACTTCGATTTTGACGTAGATAATTGGGATTATGTCACGAG
GCACTTAATGATTTTGAAAAGAACACCCTTGAATACTGTCATGGACTCGCTGGGACATGGTGGCCAACAA
TATTTTAATAGTAGAATCACTGACAAAGATCTGCTAAAAAAGTGTCCGATTGATTTGACAAATGACGAGT
TTATATATCTAACGAAATTATTCATGGAGTGGCCTTTCAAACCAGATATTTTAATGGATTTTGTTGATAT
GTATCAAACAGAGCACTCTGGTTGAAAGCTTGGCTGTTTTGGCGGATGAGAGAAGATTTTCAGCCTGATA
CAGATTAAATCAGAACGCAGAAGCGGTCTGATAAAACAGAATTTGCCTGGCGGCAGTAGCGCGGTGGTCC
CACCTGACCCCATGCCGAACTCAGAAGTGAAACGCCGTAGCGCCGATGGTAGTGTGGGGTCTCCCCATGC
GAGAGTAGGGAACTGCCAGGCATCAAATAAAACGAAAGGCTCAGTCGAAAGACTGGGCCTTTCGTTTTAT
CTGTTGTTTGTCGGTGAACGCTCTCCTGAGTAGGACAAATCCGCCGGGAGCGGATTTGAACGTTGCGAAG
CAACGGCCCGGAGGGTGGCGGGCAGGACGCCCGCCATAAACTGCCAGGCATCAAATTAAGCAGAAGGCCA
TCCTGACGGATGGCCTTTTTGCGTTTCTACAAACTCTTTTGTTTATTTTTCTAAATACATTCAAATATGT
ATCCGCTCATGAGACAATAACCCTGATAAATGCTTCAATAATATTGAAAAAGGAAGAGTATGAGTATTCA
ACATTTCCGTGTCGCCCTTATTCCCTTTTTTGCGGCATTTTGCCTTCCTGTTTTTGCTCACCCAGAAACG
CTGGTGAAAGTAAAAGATGCTGAAGATCAGTTGGGTGCACGAGTGGGTTACATCGAACTGGATCTCAACA
GCGGTAAGATCCTTGAGAGTTTTCGCCCCGAAGAACGTTTTCCAATGATGAGCACTTTTAAAGTTCTGCT
ATGTGGCGCGGTATTATCCCGTGTTGACGCCGGGCAAGAGCAACTCGGTCGCCGCATACACTATTCTCAG
AATGACTTGGTTGAGTACTCACCAGTCACAGAAAAGCATCTTACGGATGGCATGACAGTAAGAGAATTAT
GCAGTGCTGCCATAACCATGAGTGATAACACTGCGGCCAACTTACTTCTGACAACGATCGGAGGACCGAA
GGAGCTAACCGCTTTTTTGCACAACATGGGGGATCATGTAACTCGCCTTGATCGTTGGGAACCGGAGCTG
AATGAAGCCATACCAAACGACGAGCGTGACACCACGATGCCTGTAGCAATGGCAACAACGTTGCGCAAAC
TATTAACTGGCGAACTACTTACTCTAGCTTCCCGGCAACAATTAATAGACTGGATGGAGGCGGATAAAGT
TGCAGGACCACTTCTGCGCTCGGCCCTTCCGGCTGGCTGGTTTATTGCTGATAAATCTGGAGCCGGTGAG
CGTGGGTCTCGCGGTATCATTGCAGCACTGGGGCCAGATGGTAAGCCCTCCCGTATCGTAGTTATCTACA
CGACGGGGAGTCAGGCAACTATGGATGAACGAAATAGACAGATCGCTGAGATAGGTGCCTCACTGATTAA
GCATTGGTAACTGTCAGACCAAGTTTACTCATATATACTTTAGATTGATTTAAAACTTCATTTTTAATTT
AAAAGGATCTAGGTGAAGATCCTTTTTGATAATCTCATGACCAAAATCCCTTAACGTGAGTTTTCGTTCC
ACTGAGCGTCAGACCCCGTAGAAAAGATCAAAGGATCTTCTTGAGATCCTTTTTTTCTGCGCGTAATCTG
CTGCTTGCAAAC
